>Addgene plasmid #105258 | YIplac211-GGA2-msGFPx3 | addgene full sequence | sequence record 202548 | Addgene NGS Result
GCGCCCAATACGCAAACCGCCTCTCCCCGCGCGTTGGCCGATTCATTAATGCAGCTGGCACGACAGGTTT
CCCGACTGGAAAGCGGGCAGTGAGCGCAACGCAATTAATGTGAGTTAGCTCACTCATTAGGCACCCCAGG
CTTTACACTTTATGCTTCCGGCTCGTATGTTGTGTGGAATTGTGAGCGGATAACAATTTCACACAGGAAA
CAGCTATGACCATGATTACGCCAAGCTTGCATGCTCCGTTACAACAATCTTCTGGTGCTTTAACGAATGA
AATCAACTTAATCGATTTCAATGATTTGGACGAAGCGCCCTCTCAAGGCAACAACAATACCAACGGCACG
GGTACACCAGCAGCAGCGGAAACATCTGTCAATGACTTATTGGGCGATTTGACCGATTTATCTATTTCGA
ACCCTTCAACCGCTAACCAAGCATCCTTTGGTCTGGGAGGCGATATCGTGTTGGGGTCCTCTCAACCCGC
ACCACCAGTTACTACTACTAACAACTCGAACAACACTTTAGATCTTTTGGGACTTTCAACTCCTCAATCG
CCAACTAATTCCCAAGCAGTAAACAGTAGTGGGTTCGATCTTTTGATGGGATTTAATCCAACAACAGGTA
CTACTACTGCGCCCGCAAGAACCCTAGTCAATCAGTCTCCTAACTTGAAGATTGAGTTCGAAATATCTAG
GGAGTCAAACTCAGTTATAAGGATAAAATCGTTCTTTACAAACTTAAGTTCGTCACCGATCTCCAACTTA
GTGTTCTTATTAGCAGTCCCTAAGTCAATGTCTTTGAAATTGCAACCCCAATCGAGTAACTTTATGATTG
GCAACGCTAAAGATGGTATCTCTCAAGAAGGTACAATTGAAAATGCGCCAGCTAACCCTTCAAAGGCTTT
GAAAGTCAAGTGGAAGGTCAACTATTCTGTCAACTCCACCCAAGCTGAAGAAACTGCTGTTTTTACGTTA
CCTAATGTAACGGATGATCCAGGAAGTTCGGGGTCCAGCGGTTCTTCAGGCGCTAGCATGGATAGCACTG
AGAGCCTGTTCACCGGGGTGGTGCCCATCCTGGTCGAGCTGGACGGCGACGTAAACGGCCACAAGTTCAG
CGTGCGCGGCGAGGGCGAGGGCGATGCCACCAACGGCAAGCTGACCCTGAAGTTCATCTGCACCACCGGC
AAGCTGCCCGTGCCCTGGCCCACCCTCGTGACCACCCTGACCTACGGCGTGCAGTGCTTCAGCCGCTACC
CCGACCACATGAAGCAGCACGACTTCTTCAAGTCCGCCATGCCCGAAGGCTACGTCCAGGAGCGCACCAT
CACCTTCAAGGACGACGGCACCTACAAGACCCGCGCCGAGGTGAAGTTCGAGGGCGACACCCTGGTGAAC
CGCATCGAGCTGAAGGGCATCGACTTCAAGGAGGACGGCAACATCCTGGGGCACAAGCTGGAGTACAACT
TCAACAGCCACAACGTCTATATCACCGCCGACAAGCAGAAGAACGGCATCAAGGCCAACTTCAAGATCCG
CCACAACGTGGAGGACGGCAGCGTGCAGCTCGCCGACCACTACCAGCAGAACACCCCCATCGGCGACGGC
CCCGTGCTGCTGCCCGACAACCACTACCTGAGCACCCAGTCCAAGCTGAGCAAAGACCCCAACGAGAAGC
GCGATCACATGGTCCTGCTGGAGTTCGTGACCGCCGCCGGGATCACTCACGGCAGCTCCGGCTCCAGCGG
GTCTAGCATGGATAGCACTGAGAGCCTGTTCACCGGGGTGGTGCCCATCCTGGTCGAGCTGGACGGCGAC
GTAAACGGCCACAAGTTCAGCGTGCGCGGCGAGGGCGAGGGCGATGCCACCAACGGCAAGCTGACCCTGA
AGTTCATCTGCACCACCGGCAAGCTGCCCGTGCCCTGGCCCACCCTCGTGACCACCCTGACCTACGGCGT
GCAGTGCTTCAGCCGCTACCCCGACCACATGAAGCAGCACGACTTCTTCAAGTCCGCCATGCCCGAAGGC
TACGTCCAGGAGCGCACCATCACCTTCAAGGACGACGGCACCTACAAGACCCGCGCCGAGGTGAAGTTCG
AGGGCGACACCCTGGTGAACCGCATCGAGCTGAAGGGCATCGACTTCAAGGAGGACGGCAACATCCTGGG
GCACAAGCTGGAGTACAACTTCAACAGCCACAACGTCTATATCACCGCCGACAAGCAGAAGAACGGCATC
AAGGCCAACTTCAAGATCCGCCACAACGTGGAGGACGGCAGCGTGCAGCTCGCCGACCACTACCAGCAGA
ACACCCCCATCGGCGACGGCCCCGTGCTGCTGCCCGACAACCACTACCTGAGCACCCAGTCCAAGCTGAG
CAAAGACCCCAACGAGAAGCGCGATCACATGGTCCTGCTGGAGTTCGTGACCGCCGCCGGGATCACTCAC
GGCAGCTCCGGCTCCAGCGGGTCTAGCATGGATAGCACTGAGAGCCTGTTCACCGGGGTGGTGCCCATCC
TGGTCGAGCTGGACGGCGACGTAAACGGCCACAAGTTCAGCGTGCGCGGCGAGGGCGAGGGCGATGCCAC
CAACGGCAAGCTGACCCTGAAGTTCATCTGCACCACCGGCAAGCTGCCCGTGCCCTGGCCCACCCTCGTG
ACCACCCTGACCTACGGCGTGCAGTGCTTCAGCCGCTACCCCGACCACATGAAGCAGCACGACTTCTTCA
AGTCCGCCATGCCCGAAGGCTACGTCCAGGAGCGCACCATCACCTTCAAGGACGACGGCACCTACAAGAC
CCGCGCCGAGGTGAAGTTCGAGGGCGACACCCTGGTGAACCGCATCGAGCTGAAGGGCATCGACTTCAAG
GAGGACGGCAACATCCTGGGGCACAAGCTGGAGTACAACTTCAACAGCCACAACGTCTATATCACCGCCG
ACAAGCAGAAGAACGGCATCAAGGCCAACTTCAAGATCCGCCACAACGTGGAGGACGGCAGCGTGCAGCT
CGCCGACCACTACCAGCAGAACACCCCCATCGGCGACGGCCCCGTGCTGCTGCCCGACAACCACTACCTG
AGCACCCAGTCCAAGCTGAGCAAAGACCCCAACGAGAAGCGCGATCACATGGTCCTGCTGGAGTTCGTGA
CCGCCGCCGGGATCACTCACGGCAGCTCCGGCTCCAGCGGGTAAAGCGGCCGCTCCTCTGGCGTTTCTTA
TCAATCCTTTCTCTTCTCTATGTATATTTTTAGAAGGATAATACCTCTATGTAGACAATCTTATAAAGAT
CTTCGCAACAATACATATTTCACTTACTAATATATGTTGCGTCTTCATGCATCAAAAGTAGTTAGCAATG
CTAGATCGTGTAAAGGAAAAAAAAGAGAAATAGTATAATTCGCCATCCTCATAACCACTGAAAAATCGAA
GTTAACCAAAAGGAAAGTTGAAATGGAGGAAGTGTTCCGTTTTTACTCGAACTCTAGAAATATCTTCATT
CATAAAAGCCTTTCATTAAAACCATCCACCATTGATGACCCCAAAAGTGGTACCGAGCTCGAATTCACTG
GCCGTCGTTTTACAACGTCGTGACTGGGAAAACCCTGGCGTTACCCAACTTAATCGCCTTGCAGCACATC
CCCCTTTCGCCAGCTGGCGTAATAGCGAAGAGGCCCGCACCGATCGCCCTTCCCAACAGTTGCGCAGCCT
GAATGGCGAATGGCGCCTGATGCGGTATTTTCTCCTTACGCATCTGTGCGGTATTTCACACCGCATATGG
TGCACTCTCAGTACAATCTGCTCTGATGCCGCATAGTTAAGCCAGCCCCGACACCCGCCAACACCCGCTG
ACGCGCCCTGACGGGCTTGTCTGCTCCCGGCATCCGCTTACAGACAAGCTGTGACCGTCTCCGGGAGCTG
CATGTGTCAGAGGTTTTCACCGTCATCACCGAAACGCGCGAGACGAAAGGGCGGGTAATAACTGATATAA
TTAAATTGAAGCTCTAATTTGTGAGTTTAGTATACATGCATTTACTTATAATACAGTTTTTTAGTTTTGC
TGGCCGCATCTTCTCAAATATGCTTCCCAGCCTGCTTTTCTGTAACGTTCACCCTCTACCTTAGCATCCC
TTCCCTTTGCAAATAGTCCTCTTCCAACAATAATAATGTCAGATCCTGTAGAGACCACATCATCCACGGT
TCTATACTGTTGACCCAATGCGTCTCCCTTGTCATCTAAACCCACACCGGGTGTCATAATCAACCAATCG
TAACCTTCATCTCTTCCACCCATGTCTCTTTGAGCAATAAAGCCGATAACAAAATCTTTGTCGCTCTTCG
CAATGTCAACAGTACCCTTAGTATATTCTCCAGTAGATAGGGAGCCCTTGCATGACAATTCTGCTAACAT
CAAAAGGCCTCTAGGTTCCTTTGTTACTTCTTCTGCCGCCTGCTTCAAACCGCTAACAATACCTGGGCCC
ACCACACCGTGTGCATTCGTAATGTCTGCCCATTCTGCTATTCTGTATACACCCGCAGAGTACTGCAATT
TGACTGTATTACCAATGTCAGCAAATTTTCTGTCTTCGAAGAGTAAAAAATTGTACTTGGCGGATAATGC
CTTTAGCGGCTTAACTGTGCCCTCCATGGAAAAATCAGTCAAGATATCCACATGTGTTTTTAGTAAACAA
ATTTTGGGACCTAATGCTTCAACTAACTCCAGTAATTCCTTGGTGGTACGAACATCCAATGAAGCACACA
AGTTTGTTTGCTTTTCGTGCATGATATTAAATAGCTTGGCAGCAACAGGACTAGGATGAGTAGCAGCACG
TTCCTTATATGTAGCTTTCGACATGATTTATCTTCGTTTCCTGCATGTTTTTGTTCTGTGCAGTTGGGTT
AAGAATACTGGGCAATTTCATGTTTCTTCAACACTACATATGCGTATATATACCAATCTAAGTCTGTGCT
CCTTCCTTCGTTCTTCCTTCTGTTCGGAGATTACCGAATCAAAAAAATTTCAAGGAAACCGAAATCAAAA
AAAAGAATAAAAAAAAAATGATGAATTGAAAAGCTGGCCTCGTGATACGCCTATTTTTATAGGTTAATGT
CATGATAATAATGGTTTCTTAGACGTCAGGTGGCACTTTTCGGGGAAATGTGCGCGGAACCCCTATTTGT
TTATTTTTCTAAATACATTCAAATATGTATCCGCTCATGAGACAATAACCCTGATAAATGCTTCAATAAT
ATTGAAAAAGGAAGAGTATGAGTATTCAACATTTCCGTGTCGCCCTTATTCCCTTTTTTGCGGCATTTTG
CCTTCCTGTTTTTGCTCACCCAGAAACGCTGGTGAAAGTAAAAGATGCTGAAGATCAGTTGGGTGCACGA
GTGGGTTACATCGAACTGGATCTCAACAGCGGTAAGATCCTTGAGAGTTTTCGCCCCGAAGAACGTTTTC
CAATGATGAGCACTTTTAAAGTTCTGCTATGTGGCGCGGTATTATCCCGTATTGACGCCGGGCAAGAGCA
ACTCGGTCGCCGCATACACTATTCTCAGAATGACTTGGTTGAGTACTCACCAGTCACAGAAAAGCATCTT
ACGGATGGCATGACAGTAAGAGAATTATGCAGTGCTGCCATAACCATGAGTGATAACACTGCGGCCAACT
TACTTCTGACAACGATCGGAGGACCGAAGGAGCTAACCGCTTTTTTGCACAACATGGGGGATCATGTAAC
TCGCCTTGATCGTTGGGAACCGGAGCTGAATGAAGCCATACCAAACGACGAGCGTGACACCACGATGCCT
GTAGCAATGGCAACAACGTTGCGCAAACTATTAACTGGCGAACTACTTACTCTAGCTTCCCGGCAACAAT
TAATAGACTGGATGGAGGCGGATAAAGTTGCAGGACCACTTCTGCGCTCGGCCCTTCCGGCTGGCTGGTT
TATTGCTGATAAATCTGGAGCCGGTGAGCGTGGGTCTCGCGGTATCATTGCAGCACTGGGGCCAGATGGT
AAGCCCTCCCGTATCGTAGTTATCTACACGACGGGGAGTCAGGCAACTATGGATGAACGAAATAGACAGA
TCGCTGAGATAGGTGCCTCACTGATTAAGCATTGGTAACTGTCAGACCAAGTTTACTCATATATACTTTA
GATTGATTTAAAACTTCATTTTTAATTTAAAAGGATCTAGGTGAAGATCCTTTTTGATAATCTCATGACC
AAAATCCCTTAACGTGAGTTTTCGTTCCACTGAGCGTCAGACCCCGTAGAAAAGATCAAAGGATCTTCTT
GAGATCCTTTTTTTCTGCGCGTAATCTGCTGCTTGCAAACAAAAAAACCACCGCTACCAGCGGTGGTTTG
TTTGCCGGATCAAGAGCTACCAACTCTTTTTCCGAAGGTAACTGGCTTCAGCAGAGCGCAGATACCAAAT
ACTGTTCTTCTAGTGTAGCCGTAGTTAGGCCACCACTTCAAGAACTCTGTAGCACCGCCTACATACCTCG
CTCTGCTAATCCTGTTACCAGTGGCTGCTGCCAGTGGCGATAAGTCGTGTCTTACCGGGTTGGACTCAAG
ACGATAGTTACCGGATAAGGCGCAGCGGTCGGGCTGAACGGGGGGTTCGTGCACACAGCCCAGCTTGGAG
CGAACGACCTACACCGAACTGAGATACCTACAGCGTGAGCTATGAGAAAGCGCCACGCTTCCCGAAGGGA
GAAAGGCGGACAGGTATCCGGTAAGCGGCAGGGTCGGAACAGGAGAGCGCACGAGGGAGCTTCCAGGGGG
AAACGCCTGGTATCTTTATAGTCCTGTCGGGTTTCGCCACCTCTGACTTGAGCGTCGATTTTTGTGATGC
TCGTCAGGGGGGCGGAGCCTATGGAAAAACGCCAGCAACGCGGCCTTTTTACGGTTCCTGGCCTTTTGCT
GGCCTTTTGCTCACATGTTCTTTCCTGCGTTATCCCCTGATTCTGTGGATAACCGTATTACCGCCTTTGA
GTGAGCTGATACCGCTCGCCGCAGCCGAACGACCGAGCGCAGCGAGTCAGTGAGCGAGGAAGCGGAAGA
Features (pLannotate 1.2.2; 17 found; start..end, strand, type, name):
      1..93      +  CDS            lacI (fragment): lac repressor; lacI; The lac repressor binds to the lac operator to inhibit transcription in E. coli. This inhibition can be relieved by adding lactose or isopropyl-β-D-thiogalactopyranoside (IPTG).
    106..127     +  protein_bind   CAP binding site: CAP binding activates transcription in the presence of cAMP. E. coli catabolite activator protein
    142..172     +  promoter       lac promoter: promoter for the E. coli lac operon
    180..196     +  protein_bind   lac operator: The lac repressor binds to the lac operator to inhibit transcription in E. coli. This inhibition can be relieved by adding lactose or isopropyl-β-D-thiogalactopyranoside (IPTG). lac repressor encoded by lacI
    213..989     +  CDS            GGA2 (fragment): GGA2_YEAST - Experimental evidence at protein level: Swiss-Prot protein existence level 1. May play a role in the regulation of membrane traffic through the trans-Golgi network. From Saccharomyces cerevisiae (strain ATCC 204508 / S288c) (Baker's yeast).
   1038..1727    +  CDS            msGFP2: photostable monomeric superfolder GFP (Valbuena et al., 2020)
   1758..2447    +  CDS            msGFP2: photostable monomeric superfolder GFP (Valbuena et al., 2020)
   2478..3167    +  CDS            msGFP2: photostable monomeric superfolder GFP (Valbuena et al., 2020)
   3453..3551    +  CDS            CTM1 (fragment): CTM1_YEAST - Experimental evidence at protein level: Swiss-Prot protein existence level 1. Methyltransferase which mediates trimethylation of 'Lys-78' of cytochrome c (CYC1). From Saccharomyces cerevisiae (strain ATCC 204508 / S288c) (Baker's yeast).
   3563..3720    +  CDS            lacZα (fragment): LacZα fragment of β-galactosidase; lacZ fragment
   3726..3825    -  misc_feature   bom (fragment): basis of mobility region from pBR322
   3927..3962    -  CDS            rop (fragment): Rop protein, which maintains plasmids at low copy number; rop
   4051..4854    -  CDS            URA3: orotidine-5'-phosphate decarboxylase, required for uracil biosynthesis; S. cerevisiae URA3; yeast auxotrophic marker, counterselectable with 5-fluoroorotic acid (5-FOA)
   4855..5070    -  promoter       URA3 promoter: S. cerevisiae URA3
   5163..5267    +  promoter       AmpR promoter: bla
   5268..6128    +  CDS            AmpR: β-lactamase; bla; confers resistance to ampicillin, carbenicillin, and related antibiotics
   6299..6887    +  rep_origin     ori: high-copy-number ColE1/pMB1/pBR322/pUC origin of replication
