[The description below was written by a language model from this plasmid's Addgene catalogue record and pLannotate feature annotations shown in this document.]
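Description:
YIplac211-GGA2-msGFPx3 is a yeast integrating plasmid built on the YIplac211 backbone and designed to replace the chromosomal GGA2 gene of Saccharomyces cerevisiae with a version encoding Gga2 fused at its C terminus to three tandem copies of a monomeric superfolder GFP. No yeast replication origin or centromere is annotated, consistent with an integrative vector that persists in yeast only after recombining into the genome. In E. coli it is propagated through a high-copy ColE1/pUC-type origin with ampicillin selection (AmpR, β-lactamase). The yeast marker is URA3 with its own promoter, which allows selection on medium lacking uracil and counterselection with 5-fluoroorotic acid.

The insert, cloned between SphI and KpnI in the lacZα polylinker region, contains only a portion of GGA2. This annotated fragment is followed in the same orientation by three msGFP repeats, which the annotation software matches to msGFP2. Downstream lies further sequence that includes a short fragment of CTM1, presumably part of the genomic region flanking GGA2 that supplies the second homology arm, although the record does not say so explicitly. No yeast promoter is annotated upstream of the fusion, so expression would depend on the endogenous GGA2 promoter after integration.

In the pop-in/pop-out strategy named in the record, the plasmid integrates by homologous recombination at GGA2 under URA3 selection. A second recombination event that excises the backbone and marker is then selected on 5-FOA, leaving a tagged allele at the native locus. The resulting strain allows fluorescence imaging of Gga2, a protein implicated in trans-Golgi network membrane traffic, with the triple tag giving a brighter signal.
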