Addgene plasmid #105258: YIplac211-GGA2-msGFPx3
Purpose: Plasmid for pop-in/pop-out replacement of Gga2 with Gga2-msGFPx3.
Depositing lab: Benjamin Glick. Depositing organization: University of Chicago. Publication: Budding Yeast Has a Minimal Endomembrane System. Day KJ, Casler JC, Glick BS. Dev Cell. 2018 Jan 8;44(1):56-72.e4. doi: 10.1016/j.devcel.2017.12.014. Epub 2018 Jan 8. PubMed 29316441.
Backbone
  Vector backbone: YIplac211
  Backbone size w/o insert (bp): 3797
  Total vector size (bp): 7071
  Vector type: Yeast Expression
  Selectable markers: URA3
Growth in bacteria
  Bacterial resistance: Ampicillin, 100 μg/mL
  Growth temperature: 37°C
  Growth strain: DH5alpha
  Copy number: Unknown
Gene/Insert
  Gene/Insert name: Gga2 portion
  Species: S. cerevisiae (budding yeast)
  Entrez Gene: GGA2 (a.k.a. YHR108W)
  Tag / fusion protein: msGFPx3 (C terminal on insert)
  Cloning method: Restriction Enzyme; 5′ cloning site SphI (not destroyed); 3′ cloning site KpnI (not destroyed)
  Sequencing primers: 5′ M13 REVERSE; 3′ M13 FORWARD
Terms and licenses: Academic/Nonprofit Terms; Industry Terms: Not Available to Industry
How to cite: YIplac211-GGA2-msGFPx3 was a gift from Benjamin Glick (Addgene plasmid # 105258 ; http://n2t.net/addgene:105258 ; RRID:Addgene_105258)
